>Addgene plasmid #46024 | pMUH_unc84_tdTFlag | addgene full sequence | sequence record 362588 | Addgene NGS Result
GACTCAGGTGGCACTTTTCGGGGAAATGTGCGCGGAACCCCTATTTGTTTATTTTTCTAAATACATTCAA
ATATGTATCCGCTCATGAGACAATAACCCTGATAAATGCTTCAATAATATTGAAAAAGGAAGAGTATGAG
TATTCAACATTTCCGTGTCGCCCTTATTCCCTTTTTTGCGGCATTTTGCCTTCCTGTTTTTGCTCACCCA
GAAACGCTGGTGAAAGTAAAAGATGCTGAAGATCAGTTGGGTGCACGAGTGGGTTACATCGAACTGGATC
TCAACAGCGGTAAGATCCTTGAGAGTTTTCGCCCCGAAGAACGTTTTCCAATGATGAGCACTTTTAAAGT
TCTGCTATGTGGCGCGGTATTATCCCGTATTGACGCCGGGCAAGAGCAACTCGGTCGCCGCATACACTAT
TCTCAGAATGACTTGGTTGAGTACTCACCAGTCACAGAAAAGCATCTTACGGATGGCATGACAGTAAGAG
AATTATGCAGTGCTGCCATAACCATGAGTGATAACACTGCGGCCAACTTACTTCTGACAACGATCGGAGG
ACCGAAGGAGCTAACCGCTTTTTTGCACAACATGGGGGATCATGTAACTCGCCTTGATCGTTGGGAACCG
GAGCTGAATGAAGCCATACCAAACGACGAGCGTGACACCACGATGCCTGTAGCAATGGCAACAACGTTGC
GCAAACTATTAACTGGCGAACTACTTACTCTAGCTTCCCGGCAACAATTAATAGACTGGATGGAGGCGGA
TAAAGTTGCAGGACCACTTCTGCGCTCGGCCCTTCCGGCTGGCTGGTTTATTGCTGATAAATCTGGAGCC
GGTGAGCGTGGGTCTCGCGGTATCATTGCAGCACTGGGGCCAGATGGTAAGCCCTCCCGTATCGTAGTTA
TCTACACGACGGGGAGTCAGGCAACTATGGATGAACGAAATAGACAGATCGCTGAGATAGGTGCCTCACT
GATTAAGCATTGGTAACTGTCAGACCAAGTTTACTCATATATACTTTAGATTGATTTAAAACTTCATTTT
TAATTTAAAAGGATCTAGGTGAAGATCCTTTTTGATAATCTCATGACCAAAATCCCTTAACGTGAGTTTT
CGTTCCACTGAGCGTCAGACCCCGTAGAAAAGATCAAAGGATCTTCTTGAGATCCTTTTTTTCTGCGCGT
AATCTGCTGCTTGCAAACAAAAAAACCACCGCTACCAGCGGTGGTTTGTTTGCCGGATCAAGAGCTACCA
ACTCTTTTTCCGAAGGTAACTGGCTTCAGCAGAGCGCAGATACCAAATACTGTTCTTCTAGTGTAGCCGT
AGTTAGGCCACCACTTCAAGAACTCTGTAGCACCGCCTACATACCTCGCTCTGCTAATCCTGTTACCAGT
GGCTGCTGCCAGTGGCGATAAGTCGTGTCTTACCGGGTTGGACTCAAGACGATAGTTACCGGATAAGGCG
CAGCGGTCGGGCTGAACGGGGGGTTCGTGCACACAGCCCAGCTTGGAGCGAACGACCTACACCGAACTGA
GATACCTACAGCGTGAGCTATGAGAAAGCGCCACGCTTCCCGAAGGGAGAAAGGCGGACAGGTATCCGGT
AAGCGGCAGGGTCGGAACAGGAGAGCGCACGAGGGAGCTTCCAGGGGGAAACGCCTGGTATCTTTATAGT
CCTGTCGGGTTTCGCCACCTCTGACTTGAGCGTCGATTTTTGTGATGCTCGTCAGGGGGGCGGAGCCTAT
GGAAAAACGCCAGCAACGCGGCCTTTTTACGGTTCCTGGCCTTTTGCTGGCCTTTTGCTCACATGTTACC
GTCGACGATGTAGGTCACGGTCTCGAAGCCGCGGTGCGGGTGCCAGGGCGTGCCCTTGGGCTCCCCGGGC
GCGTACTCCACCTCACCCATCTGGTCCATCATGATGAACGGGTCGAGGTGGCGGTAGTTGATCCCGGCGA
ACGCGCGGCGCACCGGGAAGCCCTCGCCCTCGAAACCGCTGGGCGCGGTGGTCACGGTGAGCACGGGACG
TGCGACGGCGTCGGCGGGTGCGGATACGCGGGGCAGCGTCAGCGGGTTCTCGACGGTCACGGCGGGCATG
TCGACAAGCCGAACATATGGGCGCGCCTAGTATGTATGTAAGTTAATAAAACCCATTTTTGCGGAAAGTA
GATAAAAAAAACATTTTTTTTTTTTACTGCACTGGATATCATTGAACTTATCTGATCAGTTTTAAATTTA
CTTCGATCCAAGGGTATTTGATGTACCAGGTTCTTTCGATTACCTCTCACTCAAAATGACATTCCACTCA
AAGTCAGCGCTGTTTGCCTCCTTCTCTGTCCACAGAAATATCGCCGTCTCTTTCGCCGCTGCGTCCGCTA
TCTCTTTCGCCACCGTTTGTAGCGTTACGTAGCGTCAATGTCCGCCTTCAGTTGCATTTTGTCAGCGGTT
TCGTGACGAAGCTCCAAGCGGTTTACGCCATCAATTAAACACAAAGTGCTGTGCCAAAACTCCTCTCGCT
TCTTATTTTTGTTTGTTTTTTGAGTGATTGGGGTGGTGATTGGTTTTGGGTGGGTAAGCAGGGGAAAGTG
TGAAAAATCCCGGCAATGGGCCAAGAGGATCAGGAGCTATTAATTCGCGGAGGCAGCAAACACCCATCTG
CCGAGCATCTGAACAATGTGAGTAGTACATGTGCATACATCTTAAGTTCACTTGATCTATAGGAACTGCG
ATTGCAACATCAAATTGTCTGCGGCGTGAGAACTGCGACCCACAAAAATCCCAAACCGCAATTGCACAAA
CAAATAGTGACACGAAACAGATTATTCTGGTAGCTGTTCTCGCTATATAAGACAATTTTTGAGATCATAT
CATGATCAAGACATCTAAAGGCATTCATTTTCGACTATATTCTTTTTTACAAAAAATATAACAACCAGAT
ATTTTAAGCTGATCCTAGATGCACAAAAAATAAATAAAAGTATAAACCTACTTCGTAGGATACTTCGGGG
TACTTTTTGTTCGGGGTTAGATGAGCATAACGCTTGTAGTTGATATTTGAGATCCCCTATCATTGCAGGG
TGACAGCGGAGCGGCTTCGCAGAGCTGCATTAACCAGGGCTTCGGGCAGGCCAAAAACTACGGCACGCTC
CGGCCACCCAGTCCGCCGGAGGACTCCGGTTCAGGGAGCGGCCAACTAGCCGAGAACCTCACCTATGCCT
GGCACAATATGGACATCTTTGGGGCGGTCAATCAGCCGGGCTCCGGATGGCGGCAGCTGGTCAACCGGAC
ACGCGGACTATTCTGCAACGAGCGACACATACCGGCGCCCAGGAAACATTTGCTCAAGAACGGTGAGTTT
CTATTCGCAGTCGGCTGATCTGTGTGAAATCTTAATAAAGGGTCCAATTACCAATTTGAAACTCAGTTTG
CGGCGTGGCCTATCCGGGCGAACTTTTGGCCGTGATGGGCAGTTCCGGTGCCGGAAAGACGACCCTGCTG
AATGCCCTTGCCTTTCGATCGCCGCAGGGCATCCAAGTATCGCCATCCGGGATGCGACTGCTCAATGGCC
AACCTGTGGACGCCAAGGAGATGCAGGCCAGGTGCGCCTATGTCCAGCAGGATGACCTCTTTATCGGCTC
CCTAACGGCCAGGGAACACCTGATTTTCCAAGCCATGGTGCGGATGCCACGACATCTGACCTATCGGCAG
CGAGTGGCCCGCGTGGATCAGGTGATCCAGGAGCTTTCGCTCAGCAAATGTCAGCACACGATCATCGGTG
TGCCCGGCAGGGTGAAAGGTCTGTCCGGCGGAGAAAGGAAGCGTCTGGCATTCGCCTCCGAGGCTCTAAC
CGATCCGCCGCTTCTGATCTGCGATGAGCCCACCTCCGGACTGGACTCCTTTACCGCCCACAGCGTCGTC
CAGGTGCTGAAGAAGCTGTCGCAGAAGGGCAAGACCGTCATCCTGACCATTCATCAGCCGTCTTCCGAGC
TGTTTGAGCTCTTTGACAAGATCCTTCTGATGGCCGAGGGCAGGGTAGCTTTCTTGGGCACTCCCAGCGA
AGCCGTCGACTTCTTTTCCTAGTGAGTTCGATGTGTTTATTAAGGGTATCTAGTATTACATAACATCTCA
ACTCCTATCCAGCGTGGGTGCCCAGTGTCCTACCAACTACAATCCGGCGGACTTTTACGTACAGGTGTTG
GCCGTTGTGCCCGGACGGGAGATCGAGTCCCGTGATCGGATCGCCAAGATATGCGACAATTTTGCCATTA
GCAAAGTAGCCCGGGATATGGAGCAGTTGTTGGCCACCAAAAATCTGGAGAAGCCACTGGAGCAGCCGGA
GAATGGGTACACCTACAAGGCCACCTGGTTCATGCAGTTCCGGGCGGTCCTGTGGCGATCCTGGCTGTCG
GTGCTCAAGGAACCACTCCTCGTAAAAGTGCGACTTATTCAGACAACGGTGAGTGGTTCCAGTGGAAACA
AATGATATAACGCTTACAATTCTTGGAAACAAATTCGCTAGATTTTAGATAGAATTGCCTGATTCCACAC
CCTTCTTAGTTTTTTTCAATGAGATGTATAGTTTATAGTTTTGCAGAAGATAAATAAATTTCATTTAACT
CGCGAATATTAATGAGATGCGAGTAACATTTTAATTTGCAGATGGTTGCCATCTTGATTGGCCTCATCTT
TTTGGGCCAACAACTCACGCAAGTGGGTGTGATGAATATCAACGGAGCCATCTTCCTCTTCCTGACCAAC
ATGACCTTTCAAAACGTCTTTGCCACGATAAATGTAAGTCATGTTTAGAATACATTTGCATTTCAATAAT
TTACTAACTTTCTAATGAATCGATTCGATTTAGGTGTTCACCTCAGAGCTGCCAGTTTTTATGAGGGAGG
CCCGAAGTCGACTTTATCGCTGTGACACATACTTTCTGGGCAAAACGATTGCCGAATTGCCGCTTTTTCT
CACAGTGCCACTGGTCTTCACGGCGATTGCCTATCCGATGATCGGACTGCGGGCCGGAGTGCTGCACTTC
TTCAACTGCCTGGCGCTGGTCACTCTGGTGGCCAATGTGTCAACGTCCTTCGGATATCTAATATCCTGCG
CCAGCTCCTCGACCTCGATGGCGCTGTCTGTGGGTCCGCCGGTTATCATACCATTCCTGCTCTTTGGCGG
CTTCTTCTTGAACTCGGGCTCGGTGCCAGTATACCTCAAATGGTTGTCGTACCTCTCATGGTTCCGTTAC
GCCAACGAGGGTCTGCTGATTAACCAATGGGCGGACGTGGAGCCGGGCGAAATTAGCTGCACATCGTCGA
ACACCACGTGCCCCAGTTCGGGCAAGGTCATCCTGGAGACGCTTAACTTCTCCGCCGCCGATCTGCCGCT
GGACTACGTGGGTCTGGCCATTCTCATCGTGAGCTTCCGGGTGCTCGCATATCTGGCTCTAAGACTTCGG
GCCCGACGCAAGGAGTAGCCGACATATATCCGAAATAACTGCTTGTTTTTTTTTTTTACCATTATTACCA
TCGTGTTTACTGTTTATTGCCCCCTCAAAAAGCTAATGTAATTATATTTGTGCCAATAAAAACAAGATAT
GACCTATAGAATACAAGTATTTCCCCTTCGAACATCCCCACAAGTAGACTTTGGATTTGTCTTCTAACCA
AAAGACTTACACACCTGCATACCTTACATCAAAAACTCGTTTATCGCTACATAAAACACCGGGATATATT
TTTTATATACATACTTTTCAAATCGCGCGCCCTCTTCATAATTCACCTCCACCACACCACGTTTCGTAGT
TGCTCTTTCGCTGTCTCCCACCCGCTCTCCGCAACACATTCACCTTTTGTTCGACGACCTTGGAGCGACT
GTCGTTAGTTCCGCGCGATTCGGTTCGCTCAAATGGTTCCGAGTGGTTCATTTCGTCTCAATAGAAATTA
GTAATAAATATTTGTATGTACAATTTATTTGCTCCAATATATTTGTATATATTTCCCTCACAGCTATATT
TATTCTAATTTAATATTATGACTTTTTAAGGTAATTTTTTGTGACCTGTTCGGAGTGATTAGCGTTACAA
TTTGAACTGAAAGTGACATCCAGTGTTTGTTCCTTGTGTAGATGCATCTCAAAAAAATGGTGGGCATAAT
AGTGTTGTTTATATATATCAAAAATAACAACTATAATAATAAGAATACATTTAATTTAGAAAATGCTTGG
ATTTCACTGGAACTAGGGCGCGCCTCCGGAACATAATGGTGCAGGGCGCTGACTTCCGCGTTTCCAGACT
TTACGAAACACGGAAACCGAAGACCATTCATGTTGTTGCTCAGGTCGCAGACGTTTTGCAGCAGCAGTCG
CTTCACGTTCGCTCGCGTATCGGTGATTCATTCTGCTAACCAGTAAGGCAACCCCGCCAGCCTAGCCGGG
TCCTCAACGACAGGAGCACGATCATGCGCACCCGTGGCCAGGGCCGCAAGCTTGCATGCCTGCAGGTCGG
AGTACTGTCCTCCGAGCGGAGTACTGTCCTCCGAGCGGAGTACTGTCCTCCGAGCGGAGTACTGTCCTCC
GAGCGGAGTACTGTCCTCCGAGCGGAGACTCTAGCCCTAGGGCATGCCTGCAGGTCGGAGTACTGTCCTC
CGAGCGGAGTACTGTCCTCCGAGCGGAGTACTGTCCTCCGAGCGGAGTACTGTCCTCCGAGCGGAGTACT
GTCCTCCGAGCGGAGACTCTAGCGCTAGCGACGTCGAGCGCCGGAGTATAAATAGAGGCGCTTCGTCTAC
GGAGCGACAATTCAATTCAAACAAGCAAAGTGAACACGTCGCTAAGCGAAAGCTAAGCAAATAAACAAGC
GCAGCTGAACAAGCTAAACAATCTGCAGTAAAGTGCAAGTTAAAGTGAATCAATTAAAAGTAACCAGCAA
CCAAGTAAATCAACTGCAACTACTGAAATCTGCCAAGAAGTAATTATTGAATACAAGAAGAGAACTCTGA
ATAGATCTGCGGCCGCGGCTCGAGGGTACCTCTAGAATGGCTCCCGCAACGGAAGCCGACAACAACTTCG
ACACCCATGAATGGAAATCGGAATTCGCATCCACACGCTCTGGACGCAATTCTCCAAACATTTTTGCAAA
AGTTCGCCGGAAGCTTCTCCTGACTCCACCAGTTCGAAACGCCAGATCGCCACGTCTTACCGAAGAAGAG
CTGGATGCTTTGACAGGCGACTTACCATACGCAACCAACTACACATACGCATACAGCAAAATCTACGATC
CATCCTTGCCGGACCACTGGGAAGTGCCAAACCTTGGTGGTACTACTTCAGGATCACTCTCTGAGCAGGA
GCACTGGTCAGCGGCCAGTCTCAGCAGACAGCTTCTCTATATCCTCCGTTTCCCCGTCTACCTTGTTCTT
CACGTCATCACCTACATTTTGGAAGCTTTCTACCACGTCATCAAGATCACTAGCTTCACCATCTGGGACT
ACCTGTTGTATTTGGTGAAACTCGCGAAAACTCGTTACTACGCCTACCAAGATCATCGTCGCCGTACAGC
TCTCATTCGCAACCGGCAAGAGCCATTCTCCACTAAGGCTGCTCGTTCTATTCGTCGATTCTTTGAGATC
CTTGTCTACGTCGTGCTTACTCCTTACAGAATGCTCACAAGAAGTAACAATGGCGTGGAACAGTACCAGT
ACCGTTCGATCAAGGATCAATTGGAAAATGAGAGAGCTAGCAGAATGACGACAAGATCCCAAACATTGGA
AAGAAGCCGCAAGTTTGATGGATTATCGAAATCACCAGCACGCCGAGCAGCTCCAGCCTTTGTGAAGACT
AGTACAATTACCAGAATCACTGCCAAGGTGCTCTCGAGCTCTCCATTCGGAGAAGGAACGTCCGAAAATA
TAACCCCGACTGTTGTGACTACTAGAACAGTGAAGCAACGCTCAGTTACCCCAAGATTCCGCCAAACCCG
TGCCACTCGTGAAGCTATAACTCGAGCACTCGATACTCCGGAACTCGAAATCGACACACCACTCTCCACA
TATGGACTTCGAAGCCGAGGACTGAGTCATCTGAATACTCCTGAACCAACTTTTGACATTGGTCATGCTG
CTGCAACTTCCACGCCTTTGTTCCCACAAGAAACTTACAATTATCAATACGAAGAAGCGACAGGAAATAA
GATTAAAACTGCATTCACTTGGCTAGGTTACTTGATATTGTTCCCGTTCTTTGCGGCACGACATGTATGG
TATACGTTCTACGATTATGGAAAGAGTGCCTACATGAAGCTGACCAATTATCAGCAAGCGCCAATGGAGA
CTATTCATGTCAGAGATATCAACGAACCGGCACCAAGTTCATCAGATGTTCATGATGCTGTTGGTGTTTC
TTGGAGAATTCGAATTGCCGATTTCTTGAGCTCATTCGTAGCAACAATCGTTGAAGCGCATCAAGTGGTA
TTTGCAATGTTCAAAGGAGGAATTGTCGAGACAGTTTCCTATTTTGGAGGACTATTTGCTGGTCCTACCG
ATAAGAAATCATCAAAGTTCTCGTGGTGTCAAATTCTCGGTCTACTTCTGGCTCTTCTCTTCGCCATCTT
TCTCCTTGGATTCCTGACATCTGACAACACAGCAATAAGAGTTAAAGAAATTACCAAAGATAAGAATGCA
TCTAAGAAGTCGGAAGGATCCCTCCCAGCTGTGCCAATCTGGATTTCAGCTGCAAATCACGTTAAACATT
ACACATGGATGGTGAAGGAATTTGTTGTAGATATTGCATTTGACACGTACAACTATGGAAAGTCGACGAT
TGGTAGACTTGGCACTACTCCACGTTATGCTTGGGACCTGATTGCAAGCGGATGTGGCGCTGTTGGAAAT
GGCTTAAAATCTGTGCTCTCATCGAGTTTTCGATTCATCGATTTTTGTGCTGGAAAGCTATTTTACTATG
GCTCAGATGGGTTCTTGTCAGCAAACAAGTCTATCGGAACCTTTTTCAACGGTTGCTACGAGACCTTGTA
CAACGGATGCACAGCAATTGTTGGCCATACAAAGAGCTTCATCTACAATGCTTCAAATGCTGTTTACAAC
TTTTTCTCAACTATCTTTGCCGGTCTCTTAAACTTTTCTACTTCTTCCCAAAACTCCATTCTTTCTCTTC
TCAAGTCATTTGGCACCGGAATCACTAACATTTTTTATAACTTCATTTATGCACCAATCGCTGGAGTGTT
CAACTTTGCTGGTGATAACTACATGTATTTCTTCAATGAGGTAGCGGCAGTCTTTGGAAAAGTGTACAAC
TCCGTGGTTTCCGTGCTCAAAACTGTAATTAACTGGATTCTCTTCCTCATTGCCTACCCATTCAGTTTGT
GCACTCGTGCTTGGATTCGCATCAGCCAATATGCTCCAGAAGATGTTGTTCAAGTGATTCCAATTCCACA
AGCTATTACCCCAACTCCGGATGTGGAGCGTATTGTTGAAGAGCCACTGAGAAAAGTCACCGATGTGGAG
GACGAAGAACTAGTGATAATTCCCGCCCCCGCACCTAAACCTATCCCAGTCCCAGCGCCAACTCCGGCCC
CAGTAATTATCCATCAGACTAACGTTGTTGAGACTGTTGACAAAGATGCCATCATTAAGGAGGTAACGGA
GAAGCTTCGCGCCGAGTTGTCCGCCCAATTCCAGCAAGAGCTTAGCGCAAAGTTTGAGCAAAACTACAAC
ACAATTATTGAGCAACTGAAAATGGAAAACACCAACATTCAATATGATAAGAATCATTTGGAAGCTATCA
TCCGTCAAATGATCTACGAGTATGACACGGATAAAACTGGGAAAGTTGACTATGCCCTGGAGAGCTCAGG
TGGAGCTGTTGTGTCAACAAGATGCTCGGAGACGTACAAAAGCTACACAAGGCTGGAAAAGTTTTGGGAT
ATCCCAATCTACTATTTCCATTACTCTCCAAGAGTTGTCATTCAGAGAAATTCCAAATCCCTGTTTCCTG
GGGAATGCTGGTGCTTCAAAGAATCCCGTGGCTACATTGCTGTCGAGCTGTCTCATTTCATTGATGTTTC
TAGCATCAGCTATGAGCACATTGGATCAGAAGTTGCTCCAGAAGGGAACCGGTCGAGTGCTCCAAAGGGA
GTCCTCGTTTGGGCTTACAAGCAGATTGACGACCTGAACTCGAGAGTTTTGATTGGCGACTACACTTATG
ATCTTGATGGCCCGCCACTTCAATTCTTCCTTGCCAAGCACAAACCCGATTTTCCTGTCAAGTTTGTGGA
GCTCGAGGTGACAAGCAATTACGGAGCTCCGTTCACATGTCTCTACCGCCTTCGTGTTCATGGAAAAGTT
GTTCAAGTTGGAGGCGTGACGCGCCTCGCCGCAGCCTCCGGCGGCGGAGGCTCTGGCGGAGGGGGCTCCC
TCGCAGCAGCCTCTGAATTATCAATGGTGAGCAAGGGCGAGGAGGTCATCAAAGAGTTCATGCGCTTCAA
GGTGCGCATGGAGGGCTCCATGAACGGCCACGAGTTCGAGATCGAGGGCGAGGGCGAGGGCCGCCCCTAC
GAGGGCACCCAGACCGCCAAGCTGAAGGTGACCAAGGGCGGCCCCCTGCCCTTCGCCTGGGACATCCTGT
CCCCCCAGTTCATGTACGGCTCCAAGGCGTACGTGAAGCACCCCGCCGACATCCCCGATTACAAGAAGCT
GTCCTTCCCCGAGGGCTTCAAGTGGGAGCGCGTGATGAACTTCGAGGACGGCGGTCTGGTGACCGTGACC
CAGGACTCCTCCCTGCAGGACGGCACGCTGATCTACAAGGTGAAGATGCGCGGCACCAACTTCCCCCCCG
ACGGCCCCGTAATGCAGAAGAAGACCATGGGCTGGGAGGCCTCCACCGAGCGCCTGTACCCCCGCGACGG
CGTGCTGAAGGGCGAGATCCACCAGGCCCTGAAGCTGAAGGACGGCGGCCACTACCTGGTGGAGTTCAAG
ACCATCTACATGGCCAAGAAGCCCGTGCAACTGCCCGGCTACTACTACGTGGACACCAAGCTGGACATCA
CCTCCCACAACGAGGACTACACCATCGTGGAACAGTACGAGCGCTCCGAGGGCCGCCACCACCTGTTCCT
GTACGGCATGGACGAGCTGTACAAGTCCGGACTCAGATCTCGAGCTCAAGCTTCGAATTCTGCAGTCGAC
GACTACAAGGACCACGACGGCGACTACAAGGACCACGACATCGACTACAAGGACGATGACGATAAGGTCG
ACGGTACCGCGGGCCCGGGATCCACCGGATCTAGATGATAATTCTCTGCTGCGGCTCTGTCCGGCGGCGG
AGGGTCAGGAGGCGGCGGTTCCGCCGCCGCACTGGCGCGTCTCTAATCTAGAGGATCTTTGTGAAGGAAC
CTTACTTCTGTGGTGTGACATAATTGGACAAACTACCTACAGAGATTTAAAGCTCTAAGGTAAATATAAA
ATTTTTAAGTGTATAATGTGTTAAACTACTGATTCTAATTGTTTGTGTATTTTAGATTCCAACCTATGGA
ACTGATGAATGGGAGCAGTGGTGGAATGCCTTTAATGAGGAAAACCTGTTTTGCTCAGAAGAAATGCCAT
CTAGTGATGATGAGGCTACTGCTGACTCTCAACATTCTACTCCTCCAAAAAAGAAGAGAAAGGTAGAAGA
CCCCAAGGACTTTCCTTCAGAATTGCTAAGTTTTTTGAGTCATGCTGTGTTTAGTAATAGAACTCTTGCT
TGCTTTGCTATTTACACCACAAAGGAAAAAGCTGCACTGCTATACAAGAAAATTATGGAAAAATATTTGA
TGTATAGTGCCTTGACTAGAGATCATAATCAGCCATACCACATTTGTAGAGGTTTTACTTGCTTTAAAAA
ACCTCCCACACCTCCCCCTGAACCTGAAACATAAAATGAATGCAATTGTTGTTGTTAACTTGTTTATTGC
AGCTTATAATGGTTACAAATAAAGCAATAGCATCACAAATTTCACAAATAAAGCATTTTTTTCACTGCAT
TCTAGTTGTGGTTTGTCCAAACTCATCAATGTATCTTATCATGTCTGGATCGATCTGGCCGGCCGTTTAA
ACGAATTCTTGAAGACGAAAGGGCCTCGTGATACGCCTATTTTTATAGGTTAATGTCATGATAATAATGG
TTTCTTA
Features (pLannotate 1.2.2; 20 found; start..end, strand, type, name):
     31..135     +  promoter       AmpR promoter: bla
    136..996     +  CDS            AmpR: β-lactamase; bla; confers resistance to ampicillin, carbenicillin, and related antibiotics
   1167..1755    +  rep_origin     ori: high-copy-number ColE1/pMB1/pBR322/pUC origin of replication
   1842..1911    +  protein_bind   attB: attB site for the φC31 integrase (Groth et al., 2000) phage φC31 integrase
   2127..6246    +  gene           mini-white: white; This modified version of the white gene lacks part of the first intron.
   6251..6406    +  CDS            YPB1_ECOLX (fragment): Protein predicted: Swiss-Prot protein existence level 4. From Escherichia coli.
   6488..6509    -  misc_feature   MCS (fragment): pUC18/19 multiple cloning site
   6508..6602    +  protein_bind   5X UAS: five tandem copies of the "ScaI site" 17-mer CGGAGTACTGTCCTCCG, an upstream activating sequence (UAS) that efficiently binds yeast Gal4 (Webster et al., 1988; Pfeiffer et al., 2010) GAL4
   6636..6730    +  protein_bind   5X UAS: five tandem copies of the "ScaI site" 17-mer CGGAGTACTGTCCTCCG, an upstream activating sequence (UAS) that efficiently binds yeast Gal4 (Webster et al., 1988; Pfeiffer et al., 2010) GAL4
   6761..6999    +  promoter       hsp70 promoter: Drosophila melanogaster hsp70Bb promoter
   7037..10369   +  CDS            unc-84: UNC84_CAEEL - Experimental evidence at protein level: Swiss-Prot protein existence level 1. Involved in nuclear migration and anchoring in hypodermal precursor cells (PubMed:10375507, PubMed:11748140, PubMed:12169658, PubMed:11907270, PubMed:16481402, PubMed:20921138, PubMed:21411627, PubMed:23150597, PubMed:25023515, PubMed:25057012). Most likely recruits anc-1 to the nuclear envelope where anc-1 functions to tether the nucleus to the actin cytoskeleton (PubMed:12169658). Component of the unc-83-unc-84 LINC (LInker of Nucleoskeleton and Cytoskeleton) complex where it recruits and interacts wi
  10454..11155   +  CDS            dTomato: dTomato is a basic (constitutively fluorescent) orange fluorescent protein published in 2004, derived from Discosoma sp.. It is reported to be a somewhat slowly-maturing dimer with low acid sensitivity.
  11156..11201   +  misc_feature   MCS (fragment): multiple cloning site
  11267..11293   +  misc_feature   MCS (fragment): multiple cloning site
  11394..11468   +  CDS            small t antigen (fragment): SV40 (simian virus 40) small t antigen
  11470..11535   +  intron         small t intron: SV40 (simian virus 40) small t antigen intron
  11665..11685   +  CDS            SV40 NLS: nuclear localization signal of SV40 (simian virus 40) large T antigen
  11692..11826   +  CDS            LT_POVHA (fragment): Protein inferred from homology: Swiss-Prot protein existence level 3. Isoform large T antigen is a key early protein essential for both driving viral replication and inducing cellular transformation. Plays a role in viral genome replication by driving entry of quiescent cells into the cell cycle and by autoregulating the synthesis of viral early mRNA. Displays highly oncogenic activities by corrupting the host cellular checkpoint mechanisms that guard cell division and the transcription, replication, and repair of DNA. Participates in the modulation of cellular gene expression preceeding viral
  11851..11934   +  CDS            large T antigen (fragment): large T antigen from SV40 (simian virus 40)
  11957..12091   +  polyA_signal   SV40 poly(A) signal: SV40 polyadenylation signal
