[The description below was written by a language model from this plasmid's Addgene catalogue record and pLannotate feature annotations shown in this document.]
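Description:
pMUH_unc84_tdTFlag is a Drosophila transgenesis and GAL4-responsive expression plasmid built on the pJFRC-MUH backbone, described in the record as a 10XUAS, φC31-based expression vector. In bacteria it is maintained as a high-copy plasmid through a ColE1/pUC-type origin and selected with ampicillin via the β-lactamase gene. For fly work it carries a φC31 attB site, which allows integrase-mediated insertion into a genomic attP landing site, and a mini-white gene that serves as an eye-colour marker for identifying transformants.

The expression cassette consists of two 5X UAS blocks (ten GAL4 binding sites in total) placed upstream of the Drosophila hsp70 basal promoter, so transcription depends on GAL4 supplied by a driver line. This drives the Caenorhabditis elegans unc-84 coding sequence, which encodes a nuclear-envelope component of the LINC complex, fused at its C terminus to tdTomato. The insert carries two amino acid differences (F279L and L500P) from the reference protein. The plasmid name implies a FLAG epitope as well, but no FLAG tag is listed in the catalogue fields or detected in the annotation. An SV40 small t intron and SV40 polyadenylation signal follow the fusion. The SV40 NLS and T antigen fragments annotated there are most likely just part of this 3′ region.

The associated publication concerns cell type-specific genomics of Drosophila neurons, which fits using the construct to label the nuclear envelope in GAL4-defined cells, though the record does not detail the application. The sequenced record is 12,187 nt against a catalogue size of about 13,300 bp, and only one dTomato copy is annotated, possibly because the tandem repeat collapsed during assembly.
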