Addgene plasmid #46024: pMUH_unc84_tdTFlag
Depositing lab: Sean Eddy. Depositing organization: HHMI, Janelia Research Campus. Publication: Cell type-specific genomics of Drosophila neurons. Henry GL, Davis FP, Picard S, Eddy SR. Nucleic Acids Res. 2012 Oct;40(19):9691-704. doi: 10.1093/nar/gks671. Epub 2012 Aug 1. PubMed 22855560.
Backbone
  Vector backbone: pJFRC-MUH
  Backbone manufacturer: Barret Pfeiffer
  Backbone size w/o insert (bp): 7800
  Total vector size (bp): 13300
  Vector type: 10XUAS-phi31-expression vector
Growth in bacteria
  Bacterial resistance: Ampicillin, 100 μg/mL
  Growth temperature: 37°C
  Growth strain: DH5alpha
  Copy number: High Copy
Gene/Insert
  Gene/Insert name: UNC-84
  Insert size (bp): 5500
  Mutation: Two amino acid mutations (F279L and L500P) compared to GenBank ref seq NP_001024707.1
  Entrez Gene: unc-84 (a.k.a. CELE_F54B11.3)
  Promoter: 10XUAS
  Tag / fusion protein: tdTomato (C terminal on insert)
  Cloning method: Restriction Enzyme; 5′ cloning site XbaI (not destroyed); 3′ cloning site XbaI (not destroyed)
  Sequencing primers: 5′ MUHU2: ATAAACAAGCGCAGCTGAACAAGC; 3′ MUHD1: AGAATGTTGAGAGTCAGCAGTAGC
Terms and licenses: Academic/Nonprofit Terms; Industry Terms: Not Available to Industry
How to cite: pMUH_unc84_tdTFlag was a gift from Sean Eddy (Addgene plasmid # 46024 ; http://n2t.net/addgene:46024 ; RRID:Addgene_46024)
