>Addgene plasmid #46024 | pMUH_unc84_tdTFlag | addgene partial sequence | sequence record 71654 | MUHD1 5'-AGAATGTTGAGAGTCAGCAGTAGC-3'
AACAGGTTTTCCTCATTAAAGGCATTCCACCACTGCTCCCATTCATCAGTTCCATAGGTTGGAATCTAAA
ATACACAAACAATTAGAATCAGTAGTTTAACACATTATACACTTAAAAATTTTATATTTACCTTAGAGCT
TTAAATCTCTGTAGGTAGTTTGTCCAATTATGTCACACCACAGAAGTAAGGTTCCTTCACAAAGATCCTC
TAGATTAGAGACGCGCCAGTGCGGCGGCGGAACCGCCGCCTCCTGACCCTCCGCCGCCGGACAGAGCCGC
AGCAGAGAATTATCATCTAGATCCGGTGGATCCCGGGCCCGCGGTACCGTCGACCTTATCGTCATCGTCC
TTGTAGTCGATGTCGTGGTCCTTGTAGTCGCCGTCGTGGTCCTTGTAGTCGTCGACTGCAGAATTCGAAG
CTTGAGCTCGAGATCTGAGTCCGGACTTGTACAGCTCGTCCATGCCGTACAGGAACAGGTGGTGGCGGCC
CTCGGAGCGCTCGTACTGTTCCACGATGGTGTAGTCCTCGTTGTGGGAGGTGATGTCCAGCTTGGTGTCC
ACGTAGTAGTAGCCGGGCAGTTGCACGGGCTTCTTGGCCATGTAGATGGTCTTGAACTCCACCAGGTAGT
GGCCGCCGTCCTTCAGCTTCAGGGCCTGGTGGATCTCGCCCTTCAGCACGCCGTCGCGGGGGTACAGGCG
CTCGGTGGAGGCCTCCCAGCCCATGGTCTTCTTCTGCATTACGGGGCCGTCGGGGGGGAAGTTGGTGCCG
CGCATCTTCACCTTGTAGATCAGC
