>Addgene plasmid #46024 | pMUH_unc84_tdTFlag | addgene partial sequence | sequence record 71755 | hsp70-F 5'-GAGCGCCGGAGTATAAATAGAG-3'
AAGTGAACACGTCGCTAAGCGAAAGCTAAGCAAATAAACAAGCGCAGCTGAACAAGCTAAACAATCTGCA
GTAAAGTGCAAGTTAAAGTGAATCAATTAAAAGTAACCAGCAACCAAGTAAATCAACTGCAACTACTGAA
ATCTGCCAAGAAGTAATTATTGAATACAAGAAGAGAACTCTGAATAGATCTGCGGCCGCGGCTCGAGGGT
ACCTCTAGAATGGCTCCCGCAACGGAAGCCGACAACAACTTCGACACCCATGAATGGAAATCGGAATTCG
CATCCACACGCTCTGGACGCAATTCTCCAAACATTTTTGCAAAAGTTCGCCGGAAGCTTCTCCTGACTCC
ACCAGTTCGAAACGCCAGATCGCCACGTCTTACCGAAGAAGAGCTGGATGCTTTGACAGGCGACTTACCA
TACGCAACCAACTACACATACGCATACAGCAAAATCTACGATCCATCCTTGCCGGACCACTGGGAAGTGC
CAAACCTTGGTGGTACTACTTCAGGATCACTCTCTGAGCAGGAGCACTGGTCAGCGGCCAGTCTCAGCAG
ACAGCTTCTCTATATCCTCCGTTTCCCCGTCTACCTTGTTCTTCACGTCATCACCTACATTTTGGAAGCT
TTCTACCACGTCATCAAGATCACTAGCTTCACCATCTGGGACTACCTGTTGTATTTGGTGAAACTCGCGA
AAACTCGTTACTACGCCTACCAAGATCATCGTCGCCGTACAGCTCTCATTCGCAACCGGCAAGAGCCATT
CTCCACTAAGGCTGCTCGTTCTATTCGTCGATTCTTTGAGATCCTTGTCTACGTCGTGCTTACTCCTTAC
AGAATGC
