>Addgene plasmid #46024 | pMUH_unc84_tdTFlag | addgene partial sequence | sequence record 71759 | wUnc84-F 5'-ATGTCTCTACCGCCTTCGTG-3'
GCGCCTCGCCGCAGCCTCCGGCGGCGGAGGCTCTGGCGGAGGGGGCTCCCTCGCAGCAGCCTCTGAATTA
TCAATGGTGAGCAAGGGCGAGGAGGTCATCAAAGAGTTCATGCGCTTCAAGGTGCGCATGGAGGGCTCCA
TGAACGGCCACGAGTTCGAGATCGAGGGCGAGGGCGAGGGCCGCCCCTACGAGGGCACCCAGACCGCCAA
GCTGAAGGTGACCAAGGGCGGCCCCCTGCCCTTCGCCTGGGACATCCTGTCCCCCCAGTTCATGTACGGC
TCCAAGGCGTACGTGAAGCACCCCGCCGACATCCCCGATTACAAGAAGCTGTCCTTCCCCGAGGGCTTCA
AGTGGGAGCGCGTGATGAACTTCGAGGACGGCGGTCTGGTGACCGTGACCCAGGACTCCTCCCTGCAGGA
CGGCACGCTGATCTACAAGGTGAAGATGCGCGGCACCAACTTCCCCCCCGACGGCCCCGTAATGCAGAAG
AAGACCATGGGCTGGGAGGCCTCCACCGAGCGCCTGTACCCCCGCGACGGCGTGCTGAAGGGCGAGATCC
ACCAGGCCCTGAAGCTGAAGGACGGCGGCCACTACCTGGTGGAGTTCAAGACCATCTACATGGCCAAGAA
GCCCGTGCAACTGCCCGGCTACTACTACGTGGACACCAAGCTGGACATCACCTCCCACAACGAGGACTAC
ACCATCGTGGAACAGTACGAGCGCTCCGAGGGC
