>Addgene plasmid #46024 | pMUH_unc84_tdTFlag | addgene partial sequence | sequence record 71761 | tdTomato-Rev 5'-tctttgatgacggccatgt-3'
CCGGTGCCATGCCCCAGGAACAGGTGGTGGCGGCCCTCGGAGCGCTCGTACTGTTCCACGATGGTGTAGT
CCTCGTTGTGGGAGGTGATGTCCAGCTTGGTGTCCACGTAGTAGTAGCCGGGCAGTTGCACGGGCTTCTT
GGCCATGTAGATGGTCTTGAACTCCACCAGGTAGTGGCCGCCGTCCTTCAGCTTCAGGGCCTGGTGGATC
TCGCCCTTCAGCACGCCGTCGCGGGGGTACAGGCGCTCGGTGGAGGCCTCCCAGCCCATGGTCTTCTTCT
GCATTACGGGGCCGTCGGGGGGGAAGTTGGTGCCGCGCATCTTCACCTTGTAGATCAGCGTGCCGTCCTG
CAGGGAGGAGTCCTGGGTCACGGTCACCAGACCGCCGTCCTCGAAGTTCATCACGCGCTCCCACTTGAAG
CCCTCGGGGAAGGACAGCTTCTTGTAATCGGGGATGTCGGCGGGGTGCTTCACGTACGCCTTGGAGCCGT
ACATGAACTGGGGGGACAGGATGTCCCAGGCGAAGGGCAGGGGGCCGCCCTTGGTCACCTTCAGCTTGGC
GGTCTGGGTGCCCTCGTAGGGGCGGCCCTCGCCCTCGCCCTCGATCTCGAACTCGTGGCCGTTCATGGAG
CCCTCCATGCGCACCTTGAAGCGCATGAACTCTTTGATGACCTCCTCGCCCTTGCTCACCATTGATAATT
CAGAGGCTGCTGCGAGGGAGCCCCCTCC
