>Addgene plasmid #46024 | pMUH_unc84_tdTFlag | addgene partial sequence | sequence record 71762 | wUnc84-R 5'-GCGTATGGTAAGTCGCCTGT-3'
GATCTGGCGTTTCGAACTGGTGGAGTCAGGAGAAGCTTCCGGCGAACTTTTGCAAAAATGTTTGGAGAAT
TGCGTCCAGAGCGTGTGGATGCGAATTCCGATTTCCATTCATGGGTGTCGAAGTTGTTGTCGGCTTCCGT
TGCGGGAGCCATTCTAGAGGTACCCTCGAGCCGCGGCCGCAGATCTATTCAGAGTTCTCTTCTTGTATTC
AATAATTACTTCTTGGCAGATTTCAGTAGTTGCAGTTGATTTACTTGGTTGCTGGTTACTTTTAATTGAT
TCACTTTAACTTGCACTTTACTGCAGATTGTTTAGCTTGTTCAGCTGCGCTTGTTTATTTGCTTAGCTTT
CGCTTAGCGACGTGTTCACTTTGCTTGTTTGAATTGAATTGTCGCTCCGTAGACGAAGCGCCTCTATTTA
TACTCCGGCGCTCGACGTCGCTAGCGCTAGAGTCTCCGCTCGGAGGACAGTACTCCGCTCGGAGGACAGT
ACTCCGCTCGGAGGACAGTACTCCGCTCGGAGGACAGTACTCCGCTCGGAGGACAGTACTCCGACCTGCA
GGCATGCCCTAGGGCTAGAGTCTCCGCTCGGAGGACAGTACTCCGCTCGGAGGACAGTACTCCGCTCGGA
GGACAGTACTCCGCTCGGAGGACAGTACTCCGCTCGGAGGACAGTACTCCGACCTGCAGGCATGCAAGCT
TGCGGCCCTGGCCACGGGTGCGCATGATCGTGCTCCTGTCGTTGAGGACCCGGCTAGGCTGGCGGGGTTG
CCTTACTGGTTAGCAGAATGAATCACCGATACGCGAGCGAACGTGAAGCGACTGCTGCTGCAAA
